>Addgene plasmid #202824 | lentiCRISPRv2-sgRNAs-del-CDK5RAP2-SVA-BFP | addgene full sequence | sequence record 399641 | Addgene NGS Result
CCACTGTCCTTTCCTAATAAAATGAGGAAATTGCATCGCATTGTCTGAGTAGGTGTCATTCTATTCTGGG
GGGTGGGGTGGGGCAGGACAGCAAGGGGGAGGATTGGGAAGACAATAGCAGGCATGCTGGGGATGCGGTG
GGCTCTATGGCTTCTGAGGCGGAAAGAACCAGCTGGGGCTCTAGGGGGTATCCCC
[124 nt withheld, positions 196-319]
C
[91 nt withheld, positions 321-411]
A
[49 nt withheld, positions 413-461]
CCTTTGACGTTGGAGTCCACGTTCTTT
[37 nt withheld, positions 489-525]
ACCCTATCTCGGTCTATTCTTTTGATTTATAAGGGATTTTGCCGATTTCGGCCTATTGGTTAAAAAATGA
GCTGATTTAACAAAAATTTAACGCGAATTAATTCTGTGGAATGTGTGTCAGTTAGGGTGTGGAAAGTCCC
CAGGCTCCCCAGCAGGCAGAAGTATGCAAAGCATGCATCTCAATTAGTCAGCAACCAGGTGTGGAAAGTC
CCCAGGCTCCCCAGCAGGCAGAAGTATGCAAAGCATGCATCTCAATTAGTCAGCAACCATAGTCCCGCCC
CTAACTCCGCCCATCCCGCCCCTAACTCCGCCCAGTTCCGCCCATTCTCCGCCCCATGGCTGACTAATTT
TTTTTATTTATGCAGAGGCCGAGGCCGCCTCTGCCTCTGAGCTATTCCAGAAGTAGTGAGGAGGCTTTTT
TGGAGGCCTAGGCTTTTGCAAAAAGCTCCCGGGAGCTTGTATATCCATTTTCGGATCTGATCAGCACGTG
TTGACAATTAATCATCGGCATAGTATATCGGCATAGTATAATACGACAAGGTGAGGAACTAAACCATGGC
CAAGTTGACCAGTGCCGTTCCGGTGCTCACCGCGCGCGACGTCGCCGGAGCGGTCGAGTTCTGGACCGAC
CGGCTCGGGTTCTCCCGGGACTTCGTGGAGGACGACTTCGCCGGTGTGGTCCGGGACGACGTGACCCTGT
TCATCAGCGCGGTCCAGGACCAGGTGGTGCCGGACAACACCCTGGCCTGGGTGTGGGTGCGCGGCCTGGA
CGAGCTGTACGCCGAGTGGTCGGAGGTCGTGTCCACGAACTTCCGGGACGCCTCCGGGCCGGCCATGACC
GAGATCGGCGAGCAGCCGTGGGGGCGGGAGTTCGCCCTGCGCGACCCGGCCGGCAACTGCGTGCACTTCG
TGGCCGAGGAGCAGGACTGACACGTGCTACGAGATTTCGATTCCACCGCCGCCTTCTATGAAAGGTTGGG
CTTCGGAATCGTTTTCCGGGACGCCGGCTGGATGATCCTCCAGCGCGGGGATCTCATGCTGGAGTTCTTC
GCCCACCCCAACTTGTTTATTGCAGCTTATAATGGTTACAAATAAAGCAATAGCATCACAAATTTCACAA
ATAAAGCATTTTTTTCACTGCATTCTAGTTGTGGTTTGTCCAAACTCATCAATGTATCTTATCATGTCTG
TATACCGTCGACCTCTAGCTAGAGCTTGGCGTAATCATGGTCATAGCTGTTTCCTGTGTGAAATTGTTAT
CCGCTCACAATTCCACACAACATACGAGCCGGAAGCATAAAGTGTAAAGCCTGGGGTGCCTAATGAGTGA
GCTAACTCACATTAATTGCGTTGCGCTCACTGCCCGCTTTCCAGTCGGGAAACCTGTCGTGCCAGCTGCA
TTAATGAATCGGCCAACGCGCGGGGAGAGGCGGTTTGCGTATTGGGCGCTCTTCCGCTTCCTCGCTCACT
GACTCGCTGCGCTCGGTCGTTCGGCTGCGGCGAGCGGTATCAGCTCACTCAAAGGCGGTAATACGGTTAT
CCACAGAATCAGGGGATAACGCAGGAAAGAACATGTGAGCAAAAGGCCAGCAAAAGGCCAGGAACCGTAA
AAAGGCCGCGTTGCTGGCGTTTTTCCATAGGCTCCGCCCCCCTGACGAGCATCACAAAAATCGACGCTCA
AGTCAGAGGTGGCGAAACCCGACAGGACTATAAAGATACCAGGCGTTTCCCCCTGGAAGCTCCCTCGTGC
GCTCTCCTGTTCCGACCCTGCCGCTTACCGGATACCTGTCCGCCTTTCTCCCTTCGGGAAGCGTGGCGCT
TTCTCATAGCTCACGCTGTAGGTATCTCAGTTCGGTGTAGGTCGTTCGCTCCAAGCTGGGCTGTGTGCAC
GAACCCCCCGTTCAGCCCGACCGCTGCGCCTTATCCGGTAACTATCGTCTTGAGTCCAACCCGGTAAGAC
ACGACTTATCGCCACTGGCAGCAGCCACTGGTAACAGGATTAGCAGAGCGAGGTATGTAGGCGGTGCTAC
AGAGTTCTTGAAGTGGTGGCCTAACTACGGCTACACTAGAAGAACAGTATTTGGTATCTGCGCTCTGCTG
AAGCCAGTTACCTTCGGAAAAAGAGTTGGTAGCTCTTGATCCGGCAAACAAACCACCGCTGGTAGCGGTG
GTTTTTTTGTTTGCAAGCAGCAGATTACGCGCAGAAAAAAAGGATCTCAAGAAGATCCTTTGATCTTTTC
TACGGGGTCTGACGCTCAGTGGAACGAAAACTCACGTTAAGGGATTTTGGTCATGAGATTATCAAAAAGG
ATCTTCACCTAGATCCTTTTAAATTAAAAATGAAGTTTTAAATCAATCTAAAGTATATATGAGTAAACTT
GGTCTGACAGTTACCAATGCTTAATCAGTGAGGCACCTATCTCAGCGATCTGTCTATTTCGTTCATCCAT
AGTTGCCTGACTCCCCGTCGTGTAGATAACTACGATACGGGAGGGCTTACCATCTGGCCCCAGTGCTGCA
ATGATACCGCGAGACCCACGCTCACCGGCTCCAGATTTATCAGCAATAAACCAGCCAGCCGGAAGGGCCG
AGCGCAGAAGTGGTCCTGCAACTTTATCCGCCTCCATCCAGTCTATTAATTGTTGCCGGGAAGCTAGAGT
AAGTAGTTCGCCAGTTAATAGTTTGCGCAACGTTGTTGCCATTGCTACAGGCATCGTGGTGTCACGCTCG
TCGTTTGGTATGGCTTCATTCAGCTCCGGTTCCCAACGATCAAGGCGAGTTACATGATCCCCCATGTTGT
GCAAAAAAGCGGTTAGCTCCTTCGGTCCTCCGATCGTTGTCAGAAGTAAGTTGGCCGCAGTGTTATCACT
CATGGTTATGGCAGCACTGCATAATTCTCTTACTGTCATGCCATCCGTAAGATGCTTTTCTGTGACTGGT
GAGTACTCAACCAAGTCATTCTGAGAATAGTGTATGCGGCGACCGAGTTGCTCTTGCCCGGCGTCAATAC
GGGATAATACCGCGCCACATAGCAGAACTTTAAAAGTGCTCATCATTGGAAAACGTTCTTCGGGGCGAAA
ACTCTCAAGGATCTTACCGCTGTTGAGATCCAGTTCGATGTAACCCACTCGTGCACCCAACTGATCTTCA
GCATCTTTTACTTTCACCAGCGTTTCTGGGTGAGCAAAAACAGGAAGGCAAAATGCCGCAAAAAAGGGAA
TAAGGGCGACACGGAAATGTTGAATACTCATACTCTTCCTTTTTCAATATTATTGAAGCATTTATCAGGG
TTATTGTCTCATGAGCGGATACATATTTGAATGTATTTAGAAAAATAAACAAATAGGGGTTCCGCGCACA
TTTCCCCGAAAAGTGCCACCTGACGTCGACGGATCGGGAGATCTCCCGATCCCCTATGGTGCACTCTCAG
TACAATCTGCTCTGATGCCGCATAGTTAAGCCAGTATCTGCTCCCTGCTTGTGTGTTGGAGGTCGCTGAG
TAGTGCGCGAGCAAAATTTAAGCTACAACAAGGCAAGGCTTGACCGACAATTGCATGAAGAATCTGCTTA
GGGTTAGGCGTTTTGCGCTGCTTCGCGATGTACGGGCCAGATATACGCGCGCGTTGACATTGATTATTGA
CTAGTTATTAATAGTAATCAATTACGGGGTCATTAGTTCATAGCCCATATATGGAGTTCCGCGTTACATA
ACTTACGGTAAATGGCCCGCCTGGCTGACCGCCCAACGACCCCCGCCCATTGACGTCAATAATGACGTAT
GTTCCCATAGTAACGCCAATAGGGACTTTCCATTGACGTCAATGGGTGGAGTATTTACGGTAAACTGCCC
ACTTGGCAGTACATCAAGTGTATCATATGCCAAGTACGCCCCCTATTGACGTCAATGACGGTAAATGGCC
CGCCTGGCATTATGCCCAGTACATGACCTTATGGGACTTTCCTACTTGGCAGTACATCTACGTATTAGTC
ATCGCTATTACCATGGTGATGCGGTTTTGGCAGTACATCAATGGGCGTGGATAGCGGTTTGACTCACGGG
GATTTCCAAGTCTCCACCCCATTGACGTCAATGGGAGTTTGTTTTGGCACCAAAATCAACGGGACTTTCC
AAAATGTCGTAACAACTCCGCCCCATTGACGCAAATGGGCGGTAGGCGTGTACGGTGGGAGGTCTATATA
AGCAGCGCGTTTTGCCTGTACTGGGTCTCTCTGGTTAGACCAGATCTGAGCCTGGGAGCTCTCTGGCTAA
CTAGGGAACCCACTGCTTAAGCCTCAATAAAGCTTGCCTTGAGTGCTTCAAGTAGTGTGTGCCCGTCTGT
TGTGTGACTCTGGTAACTAGAGATCCCTCAGACCCTTTTAGTCAGTGTGGAAAATCTCTAGCAGTGGCGC
CCGAACAGGGACTTGAAAGCGAAAGGGAAACCAGAGGAGCTCTCTCGACGCAGGACTCGGCTTGCTGAAG
CGCGCACGGCAAGAGGCGAGGGGCGGCGACTGGTGAGTACGCCAAAAATTTTGACTAGCGGAGGCTAGAA
GGAGAGAGATGGGTGCGAGAGCGTCAGTATTAAGCGGGGGAGAATTAGATCGCGATGGGAAAAAATTCGG
TTAAGGCCAGGGGGAAAGAAAAAATATAAATTAAAACATATAGTATGGGCAAGCAGGGAGCTAGAACGAT
TCGCAGTTAATCCTGGCCTGTTAGAAACATCAGAAGGCTGTAGACAAATACTGGGACAGCTACAACCATC
CCTTCAGACAGGATCAGAAGAACTTAGATCATTATATAATACAGTAGCAACCCTCTATTGTGTGCATCAA
AGGATAGAGATAAAAGACACCAAGGAAGCTTTAGACAAGATAGAGGAAGAGCAAAACAAAAGTAAGACCA
CCGCACAGCAAGCGGCCGCTGATCTTCAGACCTGGAGGAGGAGATATGAGGGACAATTGGAGAAGTGAAT
TATATAAATATAAAGTAGTAAAAATTGAACCATTAGGAGTAGCACCCACCAAGGCAAAGAGAAGAGTGGT
GCAGAGAGAAAAAAGAGCAGTGGGAATAGGAGCTTTGTTCCTTGGGTTCTTGGGAGCAGCAGGAAGCACT
ATGGGCGCAGCGTCAATGACGCTGACGGTACAGGCCAGACAATTATTGTCTGGTATAGTGCAGCAGCAGA
ACAATTTGCTGAGGGCTATTGAGGCGCAACAGCATCTGTTGCAACTCACAGTCTGGGGCATCAAGCAGCT
CCAGGCAAGAATCCTGGCTGTGGAAAGATACCTAAAGGATCAACAGCTCCTGGGGATTTGGGGTTGCTCT
GGAAAACTCATTTGCACCACTGCTGTGCCTTGGAATGCTAGTTGGAGTAATAAATCTCTGGAACAGATTT
GGAATCACACGACCTGGATGGAGTGGGACAGAGAAATTAACAATTACACAAGCTTAATACACTCCTTAAT
TGAAGAATCGCAAAACCAGCAAGAAAAGAATGAACAAGAATTATTGGAATTAGATAAATGGGCAAGTTTG
TGGAATTGGTTTAACATAACAAATTGGCTGTGGTATATAAAATTATTCATAATGATAGTAGGAGGCTTGG
TAGGTTTAAGAATAGTTTTTGCTGTACTTTCTATAGTGAATAGAGTTAGGCAGGGATATTCACCATTATC
GTTTCAGACCCACCTCCCAACCCCGAGGGGACCCGACAGGCCCGAAGGAATAGAAGAAGAAGGTGGAGAG
AGAGACAGAGACAGATCCATTCGATTAGTGAACGGATCGGCACTGCGTGCGCCAATTCTGCAGACAAATG
GCAGTATTCATCCACAATTTTAAAAGAAAAGGGGGGATTGGGGGGTACAGTGCAGGGGAAAGAATAGTAG
ACATAATAGCAACAGACATACAAACTAAAGAATTACAAAAACAAATTACAAAAATTCAAAATTTTCGGGT
TTATTACAGGGACAGCAGAGATCCAGTTTGGTTAATTAAGGTACCTTCGGGTTTATTACAGGGACAGCAG
AGATCCAGTTTGGTTAATTAAGGTACCGAGGGCCTATTTCCCATGATTCCTTCATATTTGCATATACGAT
ACAAGGCTGTTAGAGAGATAATTAGAATTAATTTGACTGTAAACACAAAGATATTAGTACAAAATACGTG
ACGTAGAAAGTAATAATTTCTTGGGTAGTTTGCAGTTTTAAAATTATGTTTTAAAATGGACTATCATATG
CTTACCGTAACTTGAAAGTATTTCGATTTCTTGGCTTTATATATCTTGTGGAAAGGACGAAACACCGCAC
GAGGGGTTTTATGCCCTGTTTTAGAGCTAGAAATAGCAAGTTAAAATAAGGCTAGTCCGTTATCAACTTG
AAAAAGTGGCACCGAGTCGGTGCTTTTTTGAATTCGCTAGCTAGGTCTTGAAAGGAGTGGGAATTGGCTC
CGGTGCCCGTCAGTGGGCAGAGCGCACATCCTCGAGGAGGGCCTATTTCCCATGATTCCTTCATATTTGC
ATATACGATACAAGGCTGTTAGAGAGATAATTAGAATTAATTTGACTGTAAACACAAAGATATTAGTACA
AAATACGTGACGTAGAAAGTAATAATTTCTTGGGTAGTTTGCAGTTTTAAAATTATGTTTTAAAATGGAC
TATCATATGCTTACCGTAACTTGAAAGTATTTCGATTTCTTGGCTTTATATATCTTGTGGAAAGGACGAA
ACACCGTGTTCAGATTGACCCAGACTGTTTTAGAGCTAGAAATAGCAAGTTAAAATAAGGCTAGTCCGTT
ATCAACTTGAAAAAGTGGCACCGAGTCGGTGCTTTTTTGAATTCGCTAGCTAGGTCTTGAAAGGAGCTAG
CTAGGTCTTGAAAGGAGTGGGAATTGGCTCCGGTGCCCGTCAGTGGGCAGAGCGCACATCGCCCACAGTC
CCCGAGAAGTTGGGGGGAGGGGTCGGCAATTGATCCGGTGCCTAGAGAAGGTGGCGCGGGGTAAACTGGG
AAAGTGATGTCGTGTACTGGCTCCGCCTTTTTCCCGAGGGTGGGGGAGAACCGTATATAAGTGCAGTAGT
CGCCGTGAACGTTCTTTTTCGCAACGGGTTTGCCGCCAGAACACAGGACCGGTTCTAGAGCGCTGCCACC
ATGGACAAGAAGTACAGCATCGGCCTGGACATCGGCACCAACTCTGTGGGCTGGGCCGTGATCACCGACG
AGTACAAGGTGCCCAGCAAGAAATTCAAGGTGCTGGGCAACACCGACCGGCACAGCATCAAGAAGAACCT
GATCGGAGCCCTGCTGTTCGACAGCGGCGAAACAGCCGAGGCCACCCGGCTGAAGAGAACCGCCAGAAGA
AGATACACCAGACGGAAGAACCGGATCTGCTATCTGCAAGAGATCTTCAGCAACGAGATGGCCAAGGTGG
ACGACAGCTTCTTCCACAGACTGGAAGAGTCCTTCCTGGTGGAAGAGGATAAGAAGCACGAGCGGCACCC
CATCTTCGGCAACATCGTGGACGAGGTGGCCTACCACGAGAAGTACCCCACCATCTACCACCTGAGAAAG
AAACTGGTGGACAGCACCGACAAGGCCGACCTGCGGCTGATCTATCTGGCCCTGGCCCACATGATCAAGT
TCCGGGGCCACTTCCTGATCGAGGGCGACCTGAACCCCGACAACAGCGACGTGGACAAGCTGTTCATCCA
GCTGGTGCAGACCTACAACCAGCTGTTCGAGGAAAACCCCATCAACGCCAGCGGCGTGGACGCCAAGGCC
ATCCTGTCTGCCAGACTGAGCAAGAGCAGACGGCTGGAAAATCTGATCGCCCAGCTGCCCGGCGAGAAGA
AGAATGGCCTGTTCGGAAACCTGATTGCCCTGAGCCTGGGCCTGACCCCCAACTTCAAGAGCAACTTCGA
CCTGGCCGAGGATGCCAAACTGCAGCTGAGCAAGGACACCTACGACGACGACCTGGACAACCTGCTGGCC
CAGATCGGCGACCAGTACGCCGACCTGTTTCTGGCCGCCAAGAACCTGTCCGACGCCATCCTGCTGAGCG
ACATCCTGAGAGTGAACACCGAGATCACCAAGGCCCCCCTGAGCGCCTCTATGATCAAGAGATACGACGA
GCACCACCAGGACCTGACCCTGCTGAAAGCTCTCGTGCGGCAGCAGCTGCCTGAGAAGTACAAAGAGATT
TTCTTCGACCAGAGCAAGAACGGCTACGCCGGCTACATTGACGGCGGAGCCAGCCAGGAAGAGTTCTACA
AGTTCATCAAGCCCATCCTGGAAAAGATGGACGGCACCGAGGAACTGCTCGTGAAGCTGAACAGAGAGGA
CCTGCTGCGGAAGCAGCGGACCTTCGACAACGGCAGCATCCCCCACCAGATCCACCTGGGAGAGCTGCAC
GCCATTCTGCGGCGGCAGGAAGATTTTTACCCATTCCTGAAGGACAACCGGGAAAAGATCGAGAAGATCC
TGACCTTCCGCATCCCCTACTACGTGGGCCCTCTGGCCAGGGGAAACAGCAGATTCGCCTGGATGACCAG
AAAGAGCGAGGAAACCATCACCCCCTGGAACTTCGAGGAAGTGGTGGACAAGGGCGCTTCCGCCCAGAGC
TTCATCGAGCGGATGACCAACTTCGATAAGAACCTGCCCAACGAGAAGGTGCTGCCCAAGCACAGCCTGC
TGTACGAGTACTTCACCGTGTATAACGAGCTGACCAAAGTGAAATACGTGACCGAGGGAATGAGAAAGCC
CGCCTTCCTGAGCGGCGAGCAGAAAAAGGCCATCGTGGACCTGCTGTTCAAGACCAACCGGAAAGTGACC
GTGAAGCAGCTGAAAGAGGACTACTTCAAGAAAATCGAGTGCTTCGACTCCGTGGAAATCTCCGGCGTGG
AAGATCGGTTCAACGCCTCCCTGGGCACATACCACGATCTGCTGAAAATTATCAAGGACAAGGACTTCCT
GGACAATGAGGAAAACGAGGACATTCTGGAAGATATCGTGCTGACCCTGACACTGTTTGAGGACAGAGAG
ATGATCGAGGAACGGCTGAAAACCTATGCCCACCTGTTCGACGACAAAGTGATGAAGCAGCTGAAGCGGC
GGAGATACACCGGCTGGGGCAGGCTGAGCCGGAAGCTGATCAACGGCATCCGGGACAAGCAGTCCGGCAA
GACAATCCTGGATTTCCTGAAGTCCGACGGCTTCGCCAACAGAAACTTCATGCAGCTGATCCACGACGAC
AGCCTGACCTTTAAAGAGGACATCCAGAAAGCCCAGGTGTCCGGCCAGGGCGATAGCCTGCACGAGCACA
TTGCCAATCTGGCCGGCAGCCCCGCCATTAAGAAGGGCATCCTGCAGACAGTGAAGGTGGTGGACGAGCT
CGTGAAAGTGATGGGCCGGCACAAGCCCGAGAACATCGTGATCGAAATGGCCAGAGAGAACCAGACCACC
CAGAAGGGACAGAAGAACAGCCGCGAGAGAATGAAGCGGATCGAAGAGGGCATCAAAGAGCTGGGCAGCC
AGATCCTGAAAGAACACCCCGTGGAAAACACCCAGCTGCAGAACGAGAAGCTGTACCTGTACTACCTGCA
GAATGGGCGGGATATGTACGTGGACCAGGAACTGGACATCAACCGGCTGTCCGACTACGATGTGGACCAT
ATCGTGCCTCAGAGCTTTCTGAAGGACGACTCCATCGACAACAAGGTGCTGACCAGAAGCGACAAGAACC
GGGGCAAGAGCGACAACGTGCCCTCCGAAGAGGTCGTGAAGAAGATGAAGAACTACTGGCGGCAGCTGCT
GAACGCCAAGCTGATTACCCAGAGAAAGTTCGACAATCTGACCAAGGCCGAGAGAGGCGGCCTGAGCGAA
CTGGATAAGGCCGGCTTCATCAAGAGACAGCTGGTGGAAACCCGGCAGATCACAAAGCACGTGGCACAGA
TCCTGGACTCCCGGATGAACACTAAGTACGACGAGAATGACAAGCTGATCCGGGAAGTGAAAGTGATCAC
CCTGAAGTCCAAGCTGGTGTCCGATTTCCGGAAGGATTTCCAGTTTTACAAAGTGCGCGAGATCAACAAC
TACCACCACGCCCACGACGCCTACCTGAACGCCGTCGTGGGAACCGCCCTGATCAAAAAGTACCCTAAGC
TGGAAAGCGAGTTCGTGTACGGCGACTACAAGGTGTACGACGTGCGGAAGATGATCGCCAAGAGCGAGCA
GGAAATCGGCAAGGCTACCGCCAAGTACTTCTTCTACAGCAACATCATGAACTTTTTCAAGACCGAGATT
ACCCTGGCCAACGGCGAGATCCGGAAGCGGCCTCTGATCGAGACAAACGGCGAAACCGGGGAGATCGTGT
GGGATAAGGGCCGGGATTTTGCCACCGTGCGGAAAGTGCTGAGCATGCCCCAAGTGAATATCGTGAAAAA
GACCGAGGTGCAGACAGGCGGCTTCAGCAAAGAGTCTATCCTGCCCAAGAGGAACAGCGATAAGCTGATC
GCCAGAAAGAAGGACTGGGACCCTAAGAAGTACGGCGGCTTCGACAGCCCCACCGTGGCCTATTCTGTGC
TGGTGGTGGCCAAAGTGGAAAAGGGCAAGTCCAAGAAACTGAAGAGTGTGAAAGAGCTGCTGGGGATCAC
CATCATGGAAAGAAGCAGCTTCGAGAAGAATCCCATCGACTTTCTGGAAGCCAAGGGCTACAAAGAAGTG
AAAAAGGACCTGATCATCAAGCTGCCTAAGTACTCCCTGTTCGAGCTGGAAAACGGCCGGAAGAGAATGC
TGGCCTCTGCCGGCGAACTGCAGAAGGGAAACGAACTGGCCCTGCCCTCCAAATATGTGAACTTCCTGTA
CCTGGCCAGCCACTATGAGAAGCTGAAGGGCTCCCCCGAGGATAATGAGCAGAAACAGCTGTTTGTGGAA
CAGCACAAGCACTACCTGGACGAGATCATCGAGCAGATCAGCGAGTTCTCCAAGAGAGTGATCCTGGCCG
ACGCTAATCTGGACAAAGTGCTGTCCGCCTACAACAAGCACCGGGATAAGCCCATCAGAGAGCAGGCCGA
GAATATCATCCACCTGTTTACCCTGACCAATCTGGGAGCCCCTGCCGCCTTCAAGTACTTTGACACCACC
ATCGACCGGAAGAGGTACACCAGCACCAAAGAGGTGCTGGACGCCACCCTGATCCACCAGAGCATCACCG
GCCTGTACGAGACACGGATCGACCTGTCTCAGCTGGGAGGCGACAAGCGACCTGCCGCCACAAAGAAGGC
TGGACAGGCTAAGAAGAAGAAAGATTACAAAGACGATGACGATAAGGGATCCGGCGCAACAAACTTCTCT
CTGCTGAAACAAGCCGGAGATGTCGAAGAGAATCCTGGACCGAAAAAGCCTGAACTCACCGCGACGTCTG
TCAGCGAGCTGATTAAGGAGAACATGCACATGAAGCTGTACATGGAGGGCACCGTGGACAACCATCACTT
CAAGTGCACATCCGAGGGCGAAGGCAAGCCCTACGAGGGCACCCAGACCATGAGAATCAAGGTGGTCGAG
GGCGGCCCTCTCCCCTTCGCCTTCGACATCCTGGCTACTAGCTTCCTCTACGGCAGCAAGACCTTCATCA
ACCACACCCAGGGCATCCCCGACTTCTTCAAGCAGTCCTTCCCTGAGGGCTTCACATGGGAGAGAGTCAC
CACATACGAAGACGGGGGCGTGCTGACCGCTACCCAGGACACCAGCCTCCAGGACGGCTGCCTCATCTAC
AACGTCAAGATCAGAGGGGTGAACTTCACATCCAACGGCCCTGTGATGCAGAAGAAAACACTCGGCTGGG
AGGCCTTCACCGAGACGCTGTACCCCGCTGACGGCGGCCTGGAAGGCAGAAACGACATGGCCCTGAAGCT
CGTGGGCGGGAGCCATCTGATCGCAAACATCAAGACCACATATAGATCCAAGAAACCCGCTAAGAACCTC
AAGATGCCTGGCGTCTACTATGTGGACTACAGACTGGAAAGAATCAAGGAGGCCAACAACGAGACCTACG
TCGAGCAGCACGAGGTGGCAGTGGCCAGATACTGCGACCTCCCTAGCAAACTGGGGCACAAGCTTAATTA
AACGCGTTAAGTCGACAATCAACCTCTGGATTACAAAATTTGTGAAAGATTGACTGGTATTCTTAACTAT
GTTGCTCCTTTTACGCTATGTGGATACGCTGCTTTAATGCCTTTGTATCATGCTATTGCTTCCCGTATGG
CTTTCATTTTCTCCTCCTTGTATAAATCCTGGTTGCTGTCTCTTTATGAGGAGTTGTGGCCCGTTGTCAG
GCAACGTGGCGTGGTGTGCACTGTGTTTGCTGACGCAACCCCCACTGGTTGGGGCATTGCCACCACCTGT
CAGCTCCTTTCCGGGACTTTCGCTTTCCCCCTCCCTATTGCCACGGCGGAACTCATCGCCGCCTGCCTTG
CCCGCTGCTGGACAGGGGCTCGGCTGTTGGGCACTGACAATTCCGTGGTGTTGTCGGGGAAATCATCGTC
CTTTCCTTGGCTGCTCGCCTGTGTTGCCACCTGGATTCTGCGCGGGACGTCCTTCTGCTACGTCCCTTCG
GCCCTCAATCCAGCGGACCTTCCTTCCCGCGGCCTGCTGCCGGCTCTGCGGCCTCTTCCGCGTCTTCGCC
TTCGCCCTCAGACGAGTCGGATCTCCCTTTGGGCCGCCTCCCCGCGTCGACTTTAAGACCAATGACTTAC
AAGGCAGCTGTAGATCTTAGCCACTTTTTAAAAGAAAAGGGGGGACTGGAAGGGCTAATTCACTCCCAAC
GAAGACAAGATCTGCTTTTTGCTTGTACTGGGTCTCTCTGGTTAGACCAGATCTGAGCCTGGGAGCTCTC
TGGCTAACTAGGGAACCCACTGCTTAAGCCTCAATAAAGCTTGCCTTGAGTGCTTCAAGTAGTGTGTGCC
CGTCTGTTGTGTGACTCTGGTAACTAGAGATCCCTCAGACCCTTTTAGTCAGTGTGGAAAATCTCTAGCA
GGGCCCGTTTAAACCCGCTGATCAGCCTCGACTGTGCCTTCTAGTTGCCAGCCATCTGTTGTTTGCCCCT
CCCCCGTGCCTTCCTTGACCCTGGAAGGTGCCACTC
Features (pLannotate 1.2.2; 38 found; start..end, strand, type, name):
    154..175     +  promoter       SV40 promoter (fragment): SV40 enhancer and early promoter
    196..624     +  rep_origin     f1 ori (sequence partly withheld): f1 bacteriophage origin of replication; arrow indicates direction of (+) strand synthesis
    638..967     +  promoter       SV40 promoter: SV40 enhancer and early promoter
   1015..1062    +  promoter       EM7 promoter: synthetic bacterial promoter&nbsp
   1081..1455    +  CDS            BleoR: antibiotic-binding protein; Sh ble from Streptoalloteichus hindustanus; confers resistance to bleomycin, phleomycin, and Zeocin™
   1465..1590    +  CDS            ble (fragment): BLE_KLEPN - Experimental evidence at protein level: Swiss-Prot protein existence level 1. Binding protein with a strong affinity to the bleomycin family of antibiotics. Binds to CL990; an antimitotic-antibiotic compound. From Klebsiella pneumoniae.
   1585..1706    +  polyA_signal   SV40 poly(A) signal: SV40 polyadenylation signal
   1777..1799    -  protein_bind   lac operator (fragment): The lac repressor binds to the lac operator to inhibit transcription in E. coli. This inhibition can be relieved by adding lactose or isopropyl-β-D-thiogalactopyranoside (IPTG). lac repressor encoded by lacI
   1803..1833    -  promoter       lac promoter: promoter for the E. coli lac operon
   1848..1869    -  protein_bind   CAP binding site: CAP binding activates transcription in the presence of cAMP. E. coli catabolite activator protein
   1882..1974    -  CDS            lacI (fragment): lac repressor; lacI; The lac repressor binds to the lac operator to inhibit transcription in E. coli. This inhibition can be relieved by adding lactose or isopropyl-β-D-thiogalactopyranoside (IPTG).
   2157..2745    -  rep_origin     ori: high-copy-number ColE1/pMB1/pBR322/pUC origin of replication
   2916..3776    -  CDS            AmpR: β-lactamase; bla; confers resistance to ampicillin, carbenicillin, and related antibiotics
   3777..3881    -  promoter       AmpR promoter: bla
   3940..3992    -  misc_feature   bom (fragment): basis of mobility region from pBR322
   4151..4530    +  enhancer       CMV enhancer: human cytomegalovirus immediate early enhancer
   4531..4730    +  promoter       CMV promoter: human cytomegalovirus (CMV) immediate early promoter
   4748..4928    +  LTR            5' LTR (truncated): truncated 5' long terminal repeat (LTR) from HIV-1
   4975..5100    +  misc_feature   HIV-1 Ψ: packaging signal of human immunodeficiency virus type 1
   5084..5447    +  CDS            HIV-1 gag (fragment): gag protein from human immunodeficiency virus 1; gag
   5593..5826    +  misc_feature   RRE: The Rev response element (RRE) of HIV-1 allows for Rev-dependent mRNA export from the nucleus to the cytoplasm.
   6203..6303    +  CDS            Rev (fragment): human immunodeficiency virus 1 (HIV-1) Rev protein; rev; enhances nuclear export of unspliced and incompletely spliced viral mRNAs
   6353..6470    +  misc_feature   cPPT/CTS: central polypurine tract and central termination sequence of HIV-1
   6573..6813    +  promoter       U6 promoter: RNA polymerase III promoter for human U6 snRNA
   6843..6918    +  misc_RNA       gRNA scaffold: guide RNA scaffold for the Streptococcus pyogenes CRISPR/Cas9 system
   6936..6954    +  CDS            small t antigen (fragment): SV40 (simian virus 40) small t antigen
   6961..6995    +  promoter       EF-1α promoter (fragment): strong constitutive promoter for human elongation factor EF-1α
   7002..7242    +  promoter       U6 promoter: RNA polymerase III promoter for human U6 snRNA
   7272..7347    +  misc_RNA       gRNA scaffold: guide RNA scaffold for the Streptococcus pyogenes CRISPR/Cas9 system
   7386..7404    +  CDS            small t antigen (fragment): SV40 (simian virus 40) small t antigen
   7430..7641    +  promoter       EF-1α core promoter: core promoter for human elongation factor EF-1α
   7666..11769   +  CDS            Cas9: Cas9 (Csn1) endonuclease from the Streptococcus pyogenes Type II CRISPR/Cas system generates RNA-guided double strand breaks in DNA
  11907..11937   +  CDS            HygR (fragment): aminoglycoside phosphotransferase from E. coli; aph(4)-Ia; confers resistance to hygromycin
  11938..12636   +  CDS            TagBFP: monomeric blue fluorescent protein mammalian codon-optimized
  12652..13240   +  misc_feature   WPRE: woodchuck hepatitis virus posttranscriptional regulatory element
  13291..13310   +  misc_feature   cPPT/CTS (fragment): central polypurine tract and central termination sequence of HIV-1
  13312..13545   +  LTR            3' LTR (ΔU3): self-inactivating 3' long terminal repeat (LTR) from HIV-1
  13577..150     +  polyA_signal   bGH poly(A) signal (across the origin): bovine growth hormone polyadenylation signal
