[The description below was written by a language model from this plasmid's Addgene catalogue record and pLannotate feature annotations shown in this document.]
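Description:
lentiCRISPRv2-sgRNAs-del-CDK5RAP2-SVA-BFP is an all-in-one lentiviral CRISPR/Cas9 vector (about 13.7 kb) built on a modified lentiCRISPRv2 backbone. It is designed to excise the intronic SVA retrotransposon within the human CDK5RAP2 gene. It is propagated in E. coli through a high-copy ColE1/pUC-type origin with ampicillin selection. The backbone also carries an f1 origin and an SV40/EM7-driven bleomycin (Zeocin) resistance cassette that lies outside the viral genome. The transfer region is third-generation in layout. A CMV enhancer/promoter is fused to a truncated HIV-1 5' LTR and drives genomic RNA production in packaging cells. It is followed by the Ψ packaging signal, RRE and cPPT/CTS, and closed by a WPRE and a self-inactivating ΔU3 3' LTR, with a bGH polyadenylation signal downstream.

The payload has two parts. Two tandem cassettes, each with a human U6 Pol III promoter and an S. pyogenes guide RNA scaffold, were assembled between the KpnI and NheI sites. They express a pair of sgRNAs intended to cut on either side of the SVA so that the intervening element is deleted. The guide sequences themselves are not listed in the record. Downstream, an EF-1α core promoter drives S. pyogenes Cas9. According to the record, the parent vector's hygromycin resistance gene was removed and replaced in frame by T2A and a blue fluorescent protein, annotated as TagBFP; only a short hygromycin remnant is detected. Cas9 and BFP are therefore produced from one transcript as separate proteins, and transduced cells can be identified or sorted by blue fluorescence rather than selected with a drug. The associated study examined human-specific SVA insertions in the context of neuronal maturation.
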