Addgene plasmid #202824: lentiCRISPRv2-sgRNAs-del-CDK5RAP2-SVA-BFP
Purpose: Lentiviral vector modified to express two sgRNAs that delete the intronic SVA within the CDK5RAP2 gene with EF-1apha for Cas9 and BFP expression
Depositing lab: Matthew Anderson. Depositing organization: Beth Israel Deaconess Medical Center. Publication: Hominoid SVA-lncRNA AK057321 targets human-specific SVA retrotransposons in SCN8A and CDK5RAP2 to initiate neuronal maturation. Nadler MJS, Chang W, Ozkaynak E, Huo Y, Nong Y, Boillot M, Johnson M, Moreno A, Matthew P Anderson. Commun Biol. 2023 Mar 30;6(1):347. doi: 10.1038/s42003-023-04683-8. PubMed 36997626.
Backbone
  Vector backbone: modified version of 98291
  Modifications to backbone: This vector was modified from Addgene 98291. The hygromycin resistance gene was excised by digestion with PshAI and MluI. T2A and blue fluorescent protein (BFP) were inserted in frame after the MluI site. Two sgRNAs were then cloned in tandem, each with their U6 promoter into digested lentiCRISPRv2-BFP vector (KpnI and NheI) using NEBuilder HiFi DNA Assembly(NEB).
  Vector type: Mammalian Expression, Lentiviral
Growth in bacteria
  Bacterial resistance: Ampicillin, 100 μg/mL
  Growth temperature: 37°C
  Growth strain: NEB Stable
  Copy number: Unknown
Gene/Insert
  Gene/Insert name: two sgRNAs (each with a U6 promoter) to delete SVA within CDK5RAP2 gene
  gRNA/shRNA sequence: see map
  Species: H. sapiens (human)
  Promoter: U6 - two
  Cloning method: Restriction Enzyme; 5′ cloning site KpnI (not destroyed); 3′ cloning site NheI (not destroyed)
  Sequencing primers: 5′ whole plasmid sequencing; 3′ whole plasmid sequencing
Terms and licenses: Academic/Nonprofit Terms; Industry Terms: Not Available to Industry
How to cite: lentiCRISPRv2-sgRNAs-del-CDK5RAP2-SVA-BFP was a gift from Matthew Anderson (Addgene plasmid # 202824 ; http://n2t.net/addgene:202824 ; RRID:Addgene_202824)
